Addgene plasmid #18487: T4 Lysozyme I100-[A] WT*
Depositing lab: Brian Matthews. Depositing organization: University of Oregon.
Backbone
  Vector backbone: pHS1403
  Backbone size w/o insert (bp): 5000
  Vector type: Bacterial Expression
Growth in bacteria
  Bacterial resistance: Ampicillin, 100 μg/mL
  Growth temperature: 37°C
  Growth strain: DH5alpha
  Copy number: High Copy
Gene/Insert
  Gene/Insert name: T4 Lysozyme (alt name: 23 or 12)
  Species: Bacteriophage T4
  Insert size (bp): 600
  Mutation: I100-[A] WT*
  GenBank ID: NP_049736
  Entrez Gene: e (a.k.a. T4p123)
  Cloning method: Restriction Enzyme; 5′ cloning site BamHI (not destroyed); 3′ cloning site HindIII (not destroyed)
  Sequencing primers: 5′ na; 3′ GGCGTATCACGAGGCCC
Terms and licenses: Academic/Nonprofit Terms; Industry Terms: Not Available to Industry
Depositor comments: The BamHI site is 27 bp from the ATG and the HindIII site is 115 bp from the stop.
How to cite: T4 Lysozyme I100-[A] WT* was a gift from Brian Matthews (Addgene plasmid # 18487 ; http://n2t.net/addgene:18487 ; RRID:Addgene_18487)
