[The description below was written by a language model from this plasmid's Addgene catalogue record.]
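Description:
T4 Lysozyme I100-[A] WT* is a bacterial expression plasmid built on the pHS1403 backbone (about 5 kb without insert) that carries a variant of the bacteriophage T4 lysozyme gene (gene e). It is maintained as a high-copy plasmid in E. coli under ampicillin selection. The record does not name the origin of replication or the promoter that drives expression, and no feature table is available to confirm these or any other backbone elements.

The insert is roughly 600 bp and was placed between BamHI and HindIII sites, both of which remain intact, so the cassette can be excised or exchanged. According to the depositor, the BamHI site lies 27 bp from the start codon and the HindIII site 115 bp from the stop codon, which means the fragment includes short flanking untranslated sequence on either side of the coding region. No fusion tags or reporters are listed.

The mutation is recorded as "I100-[A] WT*". The notation suggests an alanine insertion associated with isoleucine 100, made in the "WT*" background, a term that conventionally refers to the cysteine-free pseudo-wild-type lysozyme used as a reference protein in mutational work. The record itself does not spell out either point, so this reading should be checked against the sequence. T4 lysozyme variants of this kind are typically expressed in bacteria to produce protein for studies of folding, thermodynamic stability and structure, here presumably to examine how the protein tolerates an altered residue around position 100, although the entry states no specific purpose.
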