>Addgene plasmid #18487 | T4 Lysozyme I100-[A] WT* | addgene partial sequence | sequence record 24273 | 3primeUP
TNCGAAAAGCCCGCTCATTAGGCGGGCTCAGATCTGCTCATGTTTGACAGCTTATCATCGATAAGCTTCG
GCAATAAATTCTTGATATGTTTTCATATGTTTCCTTTAAATATTTTAATTAGTAATTGTCTATTCAAGTA
ATTGTGAATATACTATCACAATTCCAAGAGAAAGTAAACAGCTTTATAGATTTTTATACGCGTCCCAAGT
GCCAGTTCTAAACGTTGTAATGACTCGTTTTGCGCGATTAGGTGTTTGATTATACCATCTACTTTTAGCT
AAGTTAACTGCTGCTTCATCCCAGCGTTTTTGTTGAAGCATACGTAAAGAGTTAGTAAATCCTGCCACAC
CGGTTTCTCCCATTTGGAAAACCATATTTGCAATCAATGCAGCGCGACGAACCGCATCAAGAGAATCATA
AACCGGTTTTAATTTAGCATTTCTCAGAATTCCGCGAACAGCAGCATCAACATCCTGATTAAAGAGTTTT
TCAGCCTCATCTTTTGTAATTACACCATTAGTATTACGCCCAATAGCTTTATCTAATTCAGATTTAGCAG
CATTAAGTGATGGACTTTTTGTAAGCAAATGACCGATGCCAATAGTGTAATAGCCTTCTGTGTCTTTATA
GATTTTAAGTCTAAGACCTTCATCTATACGTAACATTTCAAATATATTCATAATACCTCCTAAGCATCGA
TGGATCCTGTTTCCTGTGTGAAATTGTTATCCGCTCACAATTCCACACATTATACGAGCCGATGATTAAT
TGTCACAGGGGGATGGGGAGTAGCTGATCNGGTTCTGTGGAATGTANCGCTCCATCCACCATAACG
